>Addgene plasmid #42331 | pRK5-p18-FLAG | addgene full sequence | sequence record 471032 | Addgene NGS Result
GACATTGATTATTGACTAGTTATTAATAGTAATCAATTACGGGGTCATTAGTTCATAGCCCATATATGGA
GTTCCGCGTTACATAACTTACGGTAAATGGCCCGCCTGGCTGACCGCCCAACGACCCCCGCCCATTGACG
TCAATAATGACGTATGTTCCCATAGTAACGCCAATAGGGACTTTCCATTGACGTCAATGGGTGGAGTATT
TACGGTAAACTGCCCACTTGGCAGTACATCAAGTGTATCATATGCCAAGTACGCCCCCTATTGACGTCAA
TGACGGTAAATGGCCCGCCTGGCATTATGCCCAGTACATGACCTTATGGGACTTTCCTACTTGGCAGTAC
ATCTACGTATTAGTCATCGCTATTACCATGGTGATGCGGTTTTGGCAGTACATCAATGGGCGTGGATAGC
GGTTTGACTCACGGGGATTTCCAAGTCTCCACCCCATTGACGTCAATGGGAGTTTGTTTTGGCACCAAAA
TCAACGGGACTTTCCAAAATGTCGTAACAACTCCGCCCCATTGACGCAAATGGGCGGTAGGCGTGTACGG
TGGGAGGTCTATATAAGCAGAGCTCGTTTAGTGAACCGTCAGATCGCCTGGAGACGCCATCCACGCTGTT
TTGACCTCCATAGAAGACACCGGGACCGATCCAGCCTCCGCGGCCGGGAACGGTGCATTGGAACGCGGAT
TCCCCGTGCCAAGAGTGACGTAAGTACCGCCTATAGAGTCTATAGGCCCACCCCCTTGGCTTCGTTAGAA
CGCGGCTACAATTAATACATAACCTTATGTATCATACACATACGATTTAGGTGACACTATAGAATAACAT
CCACTTTGCCTTTCTCTCCACAGGTGTCCACTCCCAGGTCCAACTGCACCTCGGTTCTATCGATTGAATT
CGTCGACGCCACCATGGGGTGCTGCTACAGCAGCGAGAACGAGGACTCGGACCAGGACCGAGAGGAGCGG
AAGCTGCTGCTGGACCCTAGCAGCCCCCCTACCAAAGCTCTCAATGGAGCCGAGCCCAACTACCACAGCC
TGCCTTCCGCTCGCACTGATGAGCAGGCCCTGCTCTCTTCCATCCTTGCCAAGACAGCCAGCAACATCAT
TGATGTGTCTGCTGCAGACTCACAGGGCATGGAGCAGCATGAGTACATGGACCGTGCCAGGCAGTACAGC
ACCCGCTTGGCTGTGCTGAGCAGCAGCCTGACCCATTGGAAGAAGCTGCCACCGCTGCCGTCTCTTACCA
GCCAGCCCCACCAAGTGCTGGCCAGTGAGCCCATCCCGTTCTCTGATTTGCAGCAGGTCTCCAGGATAGC
TGCTTATGCCTACAGTGCACTTTCTCAGATCCGTGTGGACGCAAAAGAGGAGCTGGTTGTACAGTTTGGG
ATCCCAGCGGCCGCAGGAGGTGGAGGTGACTACAAGGATGACGATGACAAGTGATAAGGATCCCCAGCTT
GGCCGCCATGGCCCAACTTGTTTATTGCAGCTTATAATGGTTACAAATAAAGCAATAGCATCACAAATTT
CACAAATAAAGCATTTTTTTCACTGCATTCTAGTTGTGGTTTGTCCAAACTCATCAATGTATCTTATCAT
GTCTGGATCGGGAATTAATTCGGCGCAGCACCATGGCCTGAAATAACCTCTGAAAGAGGAACTTGGTTAG
GTACCTTCTGAGGCGGAAAGAACCAGCTGTGGAATGTGTGTCAGTTAGGGTGTGGAAAGTCCCCAGGCTC
CCCAGCAGGCAGAAGTATGCAAAGCATGCATCTCAATTAGTCAGCAACCAGGTGTGGAAAGTCCCCAGGC
TCCCCAGCAGGCAGAAGTATGCAAAGCATGCATCTCAATTAGTCAGCAACCATAGTCCCGCCCCTAACTC
CGCCCATCCCGCCCCTAACTCCGCCCAGTTCCGCCCATTCTCCGCCCCATGGCTGACTAATTTTTTTTAT
TTATGCAGAGGCCGAGGCCGCCTCGGCCTCTGAGCTATTCCAGAAGTAGTGAGGAGGCTTTTTTGGAGGC
CTAGGCTTTTGCAAAAAGCTGTTAACAGCTTGGCACTGGCCGTCGTTTTACAACGTCGTGACTGGGAAAA
CCCTGGCGTTACCCAACTTAATCGCCTTGCAGCACATCCCCCTTTCGCCAGCTGGCGTAATAGCGAAGAG
GCCCGCACCGATCGCCCTTCCCAACAGTTGCGCAGCCTGAATGGCGAATGGCGCCTGATGCGGTATTTTC
TCCTTACGCATCTGTGCGGTATTTCACACCGCATA
[142 nt withheld, positions 2276-2417]
C
[141 nt withheld, positions 2419-2559]
CCTTTGACGTTGGAGTCCACGTTCTTT
[37 nt withheld, positions 2587-2623]
ACCCTATCTCGGGCTATTCTTTTGATTTATAAGGGATTTTGCCGATTTCGGCCTATTGGTTAAAAAATGA
GCTGATTTAACAAAAATTTAACGCGAATTTTAACAAAATATTAACGTTTACAATTTTATGGTGCACTCTC
AGTACAATCTGCTCTGATGCCGCATAGTTAAGCCAGCCCCGACACCCGCCAACACCCGCTGACGCGCCCT
GACGGGCTTGTCTGCTCCCGGCATCCGCTTACAGACAAGCTGTGACCGTCTCCGGGAGCTGCATGTGTCA
GAGGTTTTCACCGTCATCACCGAAACGCGCGAGACGAAAGGGCCTCGTGATACGCCTATTTTTATAGGTT
AATGTCATGATAATAATGGTTTCTTAGACGTCAGGTGGCACTTTTCGGGGAAATGTGCGCGGAACCCCTA
TTTGTTTATTTTTCTAAATACATTCAAATATGTATCCGCTCATGAGACAATAACCCTGATAAATGCTTCA
ATAATATTGAAAAAGGAAGAGTATGAGTATTCAACATTTCCGTGTCGCCCTTATTCCCTTTTTTGCGGCA
TTTTGCCTTCCTGTTTTTGCTCACCCAGAAACGCTGGTGAAAGTAAAAGATGCTGAAGATCAGTTGGGTG
CACGAGTGGGTTACATCGAACTGGATCTCAACAGCGGTAAGATCCTTGAGAGTTTTCGCCCCGAAGAACG
TTTTCCAATGATGAGCACTTTTAAAGTTCTGCTATGTGGCGCGGTATTATCCCGTATTGACGCCGGGCAA
GAGCAACTCGGTCGCCGCATACACTATTCTCAGAATGACTTGGTTGAGTACTCACCAGTCACAGAAAAGC
ATCTTACGGATGGCATGACAGTAAGAGAATTATGCAGTGCTGCCATAACCATGAGTGATAACACTGCGGC
CAACTTACTTCTGACAACGATCGGAGGACCGAAGGAGCTAACCGCTTTTTTGCACAACATGGGGGATCAT
GTAACTCGCCTTGATCGTTGGGAACCGGAGCTGAATGAAGCCATACCAAACGACGAGCGTGACACCACGA
TGCCTGTAGCAATGGCAACAACGTTGCGCAAACTATTAACTGGCGAACTACTTACTCTAGCTTCCCGGCA
ACAATTAATAGACTGGATGGAGGCGGATAAAGTTGCAGGACCACTTCTGCGCTCGGCCCTTCCGGCTGGC
TGGTTTATTGCTGATAAATCTGGAGCCGGTGAGCGTGGGTCTCGCGGTATCATTGCAGCACTGGGGCCAG
ATGGTAAGCCCTCCCGTATCGTAGTTATCTACACGACGGGGAGTCAGGCAACTATGGATGAACGAAATAG
ACAGATCGCTGAGATAGGTGCCTCACTGATTAAGCATTGGTAACTGTCAGACCAAGTTTACTCATATATA
CTTTAGATTGATTTAAAACTTCATTTTTAATTTAAAAGGATCTAGGTGAAGATCCTTTTTGATAATCTCA
TGACCAAAATCCCTTAACGTGAGTTTTCGTTCCACTGAGCGTCAGACCCCGTAGAAAAGATCAAAGGATC
TTCTTGAGATCCTTTTTTTCTGCGCGTAATCTGCTGCTTGCAAACAAAAAAACCACCGCTACCAGCGGTG
GTTTGTTTGCCGGATCAAGAGCTACCAACTCTTTTTCCGAAGGTAACTGGCTTCAGCAGAGCGCAGATAC
CAAATACTGTTCTTCTAGTGTAGCCGTAGTTAGGCCACCACTTCAAGAACTCTGTAGCACCGCCTACATA
CCTCGCTCTGCTAATCCTGTTACCAGTGGCTGCTGCCAGTGGCGATAAGTCGTGTCTTACCGGGTTGGAC
TCAAGACGATAGTTACCGGATAAGGCGCAGCGGTCGGGCTGAACGGGGGGTTCGTGCACACAGCCCAGCT
TGGAGCGAACGACCTACACCGAACTGAGATACCTACAGCGTGAGCTATGAGAAAGCGCCACGCTTCCCGA
AGGGAGAAAGGCGGACAGGTATCCGGTAAGCGGCAGGGTCGGAACAGGAGAGCGCACGAGGGAGCTTCCA
GGGGGAAACGCCTGGTATCTTTATAGTCCTGTCGGGTTTCGCCACCTCTGACTTGAGCGTCGATTTTTGT
GATGCTCGTCAGGGGGGCGGAGCCTATGGAAAAACGCCAGCAACGCGGCCTTTTTACGGTTCCTGGCCTT
TTGCTGGCCTTTTGCTCACATGTTCTTTCCTGCGTTATCCCCTGATTCTGTGGATAACCGTATTACCGCC
TTTGAGTGAGCTGATACCGCTCGCCGCAGCCGAACGACCGAGCGCAGCGAGTCAGTGAGCGAGGAAGCGG
AAGAGCGCCCAATACGCAAACCGCCTCTCCCCGCGCGTTGGCCGATTCATTAATGCAGCTGGCACGACAG
GTTTCCCGACTGGAAAGCGGGCAGTGAGCGCAACGCAATTAATGTGAGTTAGCTCACTCATTAGGCACCC
CAGGCTTTACACTTTATGCTTCCGGCTCGTATGTTGTGTGGAATTGTGAGCGGATAACAATTTCACACAG
GAAACAGCTATGACATGATTACGAATTAATTCGAGCTCGCCC
Features (pLannotate 1.2.2; 21 found; start..end, strand, type, name):
      1..380     +  enhancer       CMV enhancer: human cytomegalovirus immediate early enhancer
    381..584     +  promoter       CMV promoter: human cytomegalovirus (CMV) immediate early promoter
    720..763     +  intron         CMV intron (fragment): modified intron A from human cytomegalovirus
    815..833     +  promoter       SP6 promoter: promoter for bacteriophage SP6 RNA polymerase
    837..874     +  CDS            IgH signal sequence (fragment): signal sequence from the mouse immunoglobulin heavy chain variable region
    924..1406    +  CDS            LAMTOR1: LTOR1_HUMAN - Also known as C11orf59, PDRO. Experimental evidence at protein level: Swiss-Prot protein existence level 1. As part of the Ragulator complex it is involved in amino acid sensing and activation of mTORC1, a signaling complex promoting cell growth in response to growth factors, energy levels, and amino acids. Activated by amino acids through a mechanism involving the lysosomal V- ATPase, the Ragulator functions as a guanine nucleotide exchange factor activating the small GTPases Rag. Activated Ragulator and Rag GTPases function as a scaffold recruiting mTORC1 to lysosomes where it
   1431..1451    +  CDS            FLAG (fragment): FLAG® epitope tag, followed by an enterokinase cleavage site
   1485..1619    +  polyA_signal   SV40 poly(A) signal: SV40 polyadenylation signal
   1688..2045    +  promoter       SV40 promoter: SV40 enhancer and early promoter
   2064..2218    +  CDS            lacZα (fragment): LacZα fragment of β-galactosidase; lacZ fragment
   2224..2275    -  misc_feature   bom (fragment): basis of mobility region from pBR322
   2294..2674    +  rep_origin     M13 ori (sequence partly withheld): M13 bacteriophage origin of replication; arrow indicates direction of (+) strand synthesis
   2750..2799    -  misc_feature   bom (fragment): basis of mobility region from pBR322
   2901..2936    -  CDS            rop (fragment): Rop protein, which maintains plasmids at low copy number; rop
   3031..3135    +  promoter       AmpR promoter: bla
   3136..3996    +  CDS            AmpR: β-lactamase; bla; confers resistance to ampicillin, carbenicillin, and related antibiotics
   4167..4755    +  rep_origin     ori: high-copy-number ColE1/pMB1/pBR322/pUC origin of replication
   4938..5030    +  CDS            lacI (fragment): lac repressor; lacI; The lac repressor binds to the lac operator to inhibit transcription in E. coli. This inhibition can be relieved by adding lactose or isopropyl-β-D-thiogalactopyranoside (IPTG).
   5043..5064    +  protein_bind   CAP binding site: CAP binding activates transcription in the presence of cAMP. E. coli catabolite activator protein
   5079..5109    +  promoter       lac promoter: promoter for the E. coli lac operon
   5117..5133    +  protein_bind   lac operator: The lac repressor binds to the lac operator to inhibit transcription in E. coli. This inhibition can be relieved by adding lactose or isopropyl-β-D-thiogalactopyranoside (IPTG). lac repressor encoded by lacI
