[The description below was written by a language model from this plasmid's Addgene catalogue record and pLannotate feature annotations shown in this document.]
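Description:
pRK5-p18-FLAG is a mammalian expression plasmid built on the pRK5 backbone that encodes human p18, also known as LAMTOR1, carrying a C-terminal FLAG epitope tag. The sequenced construct is about 5.2 kb. It is propagated in E. coli through a high-copy ColE1/pUC-type origin and selected with ampicillin via the β-lactamase gene. An M13 phage origin is also present, which in principle allows single-stranded DNA production. The annotation also picks up short remnants of lacZα, lacI, rop and bom sequences and a lac promoter/operator, which are backbone leftovers rather than functional parts of the expression unit.

The expression cassette begins with the human cytomegalovirus immediate-early enhancer and promoter, followed by a fragment of CMV intron A and an SP6 phage promoter, which can be used for in vitro transcription and as a sequencing primer site. A short fragment annotated as an immunoglobulin heavy chain signal sequence lies upstream of the insert and appears to be backbone-derived, separate from the LAMTOR1 reading frame. The LAMTOR1 coding sequence is followed closely by the FLAG tag and an SV40 polyadenylation signal. An SV40 enhancer/early promoter region sits downstream, but no mammalian selection marker is annotated, so the plasmid is suited to transient transfection.

LAMTOR1 is a subunit of the Ragulator complex, which acts on the Rag GTPases at the lysosome to convey amino acid availability to mTORC1. The FLAG tag allows detection and immunoprecipitation of the expressed protein, consistent with the associated study of Ragulator's guanine nucleotide exchange activity toward the Rags.
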