Addgene plasmid #42331: pRK5-p18-FLAG
Depositing lab: David Sabatini. Depositing organization: Whitehead Institute for Biomedical Research. Publication: Ragulator Is a GEF for the Rag GTPases that Signal Amino Acid Levels to mTORC1. Bar-Peled L, Schweitzer LD, Zoncu R, Sabatini DM. Cell. 2012 Sep 14;150(6):1196-208. doi: 10.1016/j.cell.2012.07.032. PubMed 22980980.
Backbone
  Vector backbone: pRK5
  Backbone manufacturer: BD PharMingen
  Backbone size w/o insert (bp): 4661
  Vector type: Mammalian Expression
Growth in bacteria
  Bacterial resistance: Ampicillin, 100 μg/mL
  Growth temperature: 37°C
  Growth strain: DH5alpha
  Copy number: Unknown
Gene/Insert
  Gene/Insert name: p18 (alt names: LAMTOR1; late endosomal/lysosomal adaptor, MAPK and MTOR activator 1)
  Species: H. sapiens (human)
  GenBank ID: NM_017907.2 NP_060377.1
  Entrez Gene: LAMTOR1 (a.k.a. C11orf59, PDRO, Ragulator1, p18, p27RF-Rho)
  Promoter: CMV, SP6
  Tag / fusion protein: Flag (C terminal on insert)
  Cloning method: Restriction Enzyme; 5′ cloning site EcoRI (not destroyed); 3′ cloning site HindIII (destroyed during cloning)
  Sequencing primers: 5′ Sp6; 3′ SV40pA-R
Terms and licenses: Academic/Nonprofit Terms; Industry Terms: Not Available to Industry
How to cite: pRK5-p18-FLAG was a gift from David Sabatini (Addgene plasmid # 42331 ; http://n2t.net/addgene:42331 ; RRID:Addgene_42331)
