>Addgene plasmid #42331 | pRK5-p18-FLAG | addgene partial sequence | sequence record 57999 | SV40pA-R 5'-GAAATTTGTGATGCTATTGC-3'
TTATAAGCTGCAATAAACAAGTTGGGCCATGGCGGCCAAGCTGGGGATCCTTATCACTTGTCATCGTCAT
CCTTGTAGTCACCTCCACCTCCTGCGGCCGCTGGGATCCCAAACTGTACAACCAGCTCCTCTTTTGCGTC
CACACGGATCTGAGAAAGTGCACTGTAGGCATAAGCAGCTATCCTGGAGACCTGCTGCAAATCAGAGAAC
GGGATGGGCTCACTGGCCAGCACTTGGTGGGGCTGGCTGGTAAGAGACGGCAGCGGTGGCAGCTTCTTCC
AATGGGTCAGGCTGCTGCTCAGCACAGCCAAGCGGGTGCTGTACTGCCTGGCACGGTCCATGTACTCATG
CTGCTCCATGCCCTGTGAGTCTGCAGCAGACACATCAATGATGTTGCTGGCTGTCTTGGCAAGGATGGAA
GAGAGCAGGGCCTGCTCATCAGTGCGAGCGGAAGGCAGGCTGTGGTAGTTGGGCTCGGCTCCATTGAGAG
CTTTGGTAGGGGGGCTGCTAGGGTCCAGCAGCAGCTTCCGCTCCTCTCGGTCCTGGTCCGAGTCCTCGTT
CTCGCTGCTGTAGCAGCACCCCATGGTGGCGTCGACGAATTCAATCGATAGAACCGAGGTGCAGTTGGAC
CTGGGAGTGGACACCTGTGGAGAGAAAGGCAAAGTGGATGTTATTCTATAGTGTCACCTAAATCGTATGT
GTATGATACATAAGGTTATGTATTAATTGTAGCCGCGTTCTAACGAAGCCAAGGGGGTGGGCCTATAGAC
TCTATAGGCGGTACTTACGTCACTCTTGGCACGGGGAATCCGCGTTCCAATGCACCGTTCCCGGCCGCGG
AGGCTGGATCGGTCCCGGTGTCTTCTATGGAGGTCAAAACAGCGTGGATGGCGTCTCCAGGCGATCTGAC
GGTTCACTAAACGAGCTCTGCTTATATAGACCTCCCACCGTACACGCCTACCGCCCATTTGCGTCAATGG
GGCGGAGTTGTTACGACATTTTGGAAAGTCC
